Addgene plasmid #234881: FUGW U6 gL1HSg2dCas9-KRAB-T2a-GFP
Purpose: L1HS-silencing plasmid (CRISPRi gRNA2)
Depositing lab: Johan Jakobsson. Depositing organization: Lund University. Publication: LINE-1 retrotransposons regulate the exit of human pluripotency and early brain development. Adami A, Garza R, Gerdes P, Johansson PA, Dorazehi F, Koutounidou S, Castilla-Vallmanya L, Atacho DAM, Sharma Y, Johansson JG, Tam O, Kirkeby A, Barker RA, Gale-Hammell M, Douse CH, Jakobsson J. bioRxiv 2025.01.17.633315 10.1101/2025.01.17.633315.
Backbone
  Vector backbone: pLV hU6-sgRNA hUbC-dCas9-KRAB-T2a-GFP
  Vector type: Mammalian Expression, Lentiviral, CRISPR
Growth in bacteria
  Bacterial resistance: Ampicillin, 100 μg/mL
  Growth temperature: 37°C
  Growth strain: NEB Stable
  Copy number: High Copy
Gene/Insert
  Gene/Insert name: LacZ gRNA
  gRNA/shRNA sequence: ATCGCGTGGGCGTATTCGCA
  Tag / fusion protein: GFP
  Cloning method: Restriction Enzyme; 5′ cloning site BsmBI (destroyed during cloning); 3′ cloning site BsmBI (destroyed during cloning)
  Sequencing primers: 5′ gagggcctatttcccatgattcc
Terms and licenses: Academic/Nonprofit Terms; Industry Terms: Not Available to Industry
Depositor comments: Please visit https://doi.org/10.1101/2025.01.17.633315 for bioRxiv preprint.
How to cite: FUGW U6 gL1HSg2dCas9-KRAB-T2a-GFP was a gift from Johan Jakobsson (Addgene plasmid # 234881 ; http://n2t.net/addgene:234881 ; RRID:Addgene_234881)
