[The description below was written by a language model from this plasmid's Addgene catalogue record and pLannotate feature annotations shown in this document.]
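Description:
FUGW U6 gL1HSg2dCas9-KRAB-T2a-GFP is a roughly 15 kb HIV-1-based lentiviral CRISPR interference vector built on the pLV hU6-sgRNA hUbC-dCas9-KRAB-T2a-GFP backbone. It is intended to silence human L1HS (LINE-1) retrotransposons in mammalian cells. It is propagated in E. coli as a high-copy plasmid through a ColE1/pUC-type origin with ampicillin resistance, and it also carries an f1 origin. An SV40/EM7-driven BleoR cassette lies outside the viral region. The transfer genome is transcribed from a CMV enhancer/promoter fused to a truncated 5' LTR. It contains the Ψ packaging signal with a gag fragment, the RRE for Rev-dependent export, the cPPT/CTS, a WPRE to boost transcript expression, a truncated 3' LTR and a downstream bGH polyadenylation signal.

The payload consists of two expression units. A human U6 Pol III promoter drives a single guide RNA with the S. pyogenes scaffold, in reverse orientation relative to the viral genome. The guide was inserted at BsmBI sites that were destroyed during cloning. The human UbC promoter drives a 3xFLAG-tagged Cas9 (catalytically dead according to the construct and backbone names) fused to the ZNF10 KRAB repression domain, followed by EGFP. By name, EGFP is linked through a T2A peptide, so transduced cells are marked by green fluorescence while the repressor is made as a separate protein. Guide-directed dCas9-KRAB recruits repressive chromatin machinery to the target without cutting DNA. Two loxP sites flank the sgRNA and dCas9-KRAB-GFP units, which would allow Cre-mediated excision.

The record is inconsistent about the guide. The name and stated purpose indicate L1HS guide 2, whereas the insert field reads "LacZ gRNA", which would be a non-targeting control. The guide's identity should therefore be checked against the sequence.
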