Features (pLannotate 1.2.2; 38 found; start..end, strand, type, name):
     31..83      -  misc_feature   bom (fragment): basis of mobility region from pBR322
    238..617     +  enhancer       CMV enhancer: human cytomegalovirus immediate early enhancer
    618..817     +  promoter       CMV promoter: human cytomegalovirus (CMV) immediate early promoter
    835..1015    +  LTR            5' LTR (truncated): truncated 5' long terminal repeat (LTR) from HIV-1
   1062..1187    +  misc_feature   HIV-1 Ψ: packaging signal of human immunodeficiency virus type 1
   1171..1534    +  CDS            HIV-1 gag (fragment): gag protein from human immunodeficiency virus 1; gag
   1680..1913    +  misc_feature   RRE: The Rev response element (RRE) of HIV-1 allows for Rev-dependent mRNA export from the nucleus to the cytoplasm.
   2290..2390    +  CDS            Rev (fragment): human immunodeficiency virus 1 (HIV-1) Rev protein; rev; enhances nuclear export of unspliced and incompletely spliced viral mRNAs
   2440..2557    +  misc_feature   cPPT/CTS: central polypurine tract and central termination sequence of HIV-1
   2601..2634    +  protein_bind   loxP: Cre-mediated recombination occurs in the 8-bp core sequence (GCATACAT). Cre recombinase
   2645..2720    -  misc_RNA       gRNA scaffold: guide RNA scaffold for the Streptococcus pyogenes CRISPR/Cas9 system
   2750..2990    -  promoter       U6 promoter: RNA polymerase III promoter for human U6 snRNA
   3023..4234    +  promoter       UbC promoter: human ubiquitin C promoter
   4245..4263    -  misc_feature   MCS (fragment): pUC18/19 multiple cloning site
   4272..4337    +  CDS            3xFLAG: three tandem FLAG® epitope tags, followed by an enterokinase cleavage site
   4374..8477    +  CDS            Cas9: Cas9 (Csn1) endonuclease from the Streptococcus pyogenes Type II CRISPR/Cas system generates RNA-guided double strand breaks in DNA
   8544..8738    +  CDS            KRAB: Krüppel-associated box (KRAB) transcriptional repression domain from the human zinc finger protein ZNF10 (Margolin et al., 1994)
   8892..9605    +  CDS            EGFP: EGFP is a basic (constitutively fluorescent) green fluorescent protein published in 1996, derived from Aequorea victoria. It is reported to be a rapidly-maturing weak dimer with moderate acid sensitivity.
   9621..9654    +  protein_bind   loxP: Cre-mediated recombination occurs in the 8-bp core sequence (GCATACAT). Cre recombinase
   9655..9679    +  misc_feature   MCS (fragment): pBluescript multiple cloning site
   9679..10267   +  misc_feature   WPRE: woodchuck hepatitis virus posttranscriptional regulatory element
  10204..10785   +  CDS            nef (fragment): NEF_HV1H2 - Experimental evidence at protein level: Swiss-Prot protein existence level 1. Extracellular Nef protein targets CD4(+) T-lymphocytes for apoptosis by interacting with CXCR4 surface receptors. From Human immunodeficiency virus type 1 group M subtype B (isolate HXB2) (HIV-1).
  10792..10972   +  LTR            5' LTR (truncated): truncated 5' long terminal repeat (LTR) from HIV-1
  11004..11228   +  polyA_signal   bGH poly(A) signal: bovine growth hormone polyadenylation signal
  11232..11253   +  promoter       SV40 promoter (fragment): SV40 enhancer and early promoter
  11274..11702   +  rep_origin     f1 ori (sequence partly withheld): f1 bacteriophage origin of replication; arrow indicates direction of (+) strand synthesis
  11716..12045   +  promoter       SV40 promoter: SV40 enhancer and early promoter
  12093..12140   +  promoter       EM7 promoter: synthetic bacterial promoter&nbsp
  12159..12533   +  CDS            BleoR: antibiotic-binding protein; Sh ble from Streptoalloteichus hindustanus; confers resistance to bleomycin, phleomycin, and Zeocin™
  12543..12668   +  CDS            ble (fragment): BLE_KLEPN - Experimental evidence at protein level: Swiss-Prot protein existence level 1. Binding protein with a strong affinity to the bleomycin family of antibiotics. Binds to CL990; an antimitotic-antibiotic compound. From Klebsiella pneumoniae.
  12663..12784   +  polyA_signal   SV40 poly(A) signal: SV40 polyadenylation signal
  12855..12877   -  protein_bind   lac operator (fragment): The lac repressor binds to the lac operator to inhibit transcription in E. coli. This inhibition can be relieved by adding lactose or isopropyl-β-D-thiogalactopyranoside (IPTG). lac repressor encoded by lacI
  12881..12911   -  promoter       lac promoter: promoter for the E. coli lac operon
  12926..12947   -  protein_bind   CAP binding site: CAP binding activates transcription in the presence of cAMP. E. coli catabolite activator protein
  12960..13052   -  CDS            lacI (fragment): lac repressor; lacI; The lac repressor binds to the lac operator to inhibit transcription in E. coli. This inhibition can be relieved by adding lactose or isopropyl-β-D-thiogalactopyranoside (IPTG).
  13235..13823   -  rep_origin     ori: high-copy-number ColE1/pMB1/pBR322/pUC origin of replication
  13994..14854   -  CDS            AmpR: β-lactamase; bla; confers resistance to ampicillin, carbenicillin, and related antibiotics
  14855..14959   -  promoter       AmpR promoter: bla
>Addgene plasmid #234881 | FUGW U6 gL1HSg2dCas9-KRAB-T2a-GFP | addgene full sequence | sequence record 469074 | Addgene NGS Result
GTCGACGGATCGGGAGATCTCCCGATCCCCTATGGTGCACTCTCAGTACAATCTGCTCTGATGCCGCATA
GTTAAGCCAGTATCTGCTCCCTGCTTGTGTGTTGGAGGTCGCTGAGTAGTGCGCGAGCAAAATTTAAGCT
ACAACAAGGCAAGGCTTGACCGACAATTGCATGAAGAATCTGCTTAGGGTTAGGCGTTTTGCGCTGCTTC
GCGATGTACGGGCCAGATATACGCGTTGACATTGATTATTGACTAGTTATTAATAGTAATCAATTACGGG
GTCATTAGTTCATAGCCCATATATGGAGTTCCGCGTTACATAACTTACGGTAAATGGCCCGCCTGGCTGA
CCGCCCAACGACCCCCGCCCATTGACGTCAATAATGACGTATGTTCCCATAGTAACGCCAATAGGGACTT
TCCATTGACGTCAATGGGTGGAGTATTTACGGTAAACTGCCCACTTGGCAGTACATCAAGTGTATCATAT
GCCAAGTACGCCCCCTATTGACGTCAATGACGGTAAATGGCCCGCCTGGCATTATGCCCAGTACATGACC
TTATGGGACTTTCCTACTTGGCAGTACATCTACGTATTAGTCATCGCTATTACCATGGTGATGCGGTTTT
GGCAGTACATCAATGGGCGTGGATAGCGGTTTGACTCACGGGGATTTCCAAGTCTCCACCCCATTGACGT
CAATGGGAGTTTGTTTTGGCACCAAAATCAACGGGACTTTCCAAAATGTCGTAACAACTCCGCCCCATTG
ACGCAAATGGGCGGTAGGCGTGTACGGTGGGAGGTCTATATAAGCAGCGCGTTTTGCCTGTACTGGGTCT
CTCTGGTTAGACCAGATCTGAGCCTGGGAGCTCTCTGGCTAACTAGGGAACCCACTGCTTAAGCCTCAAT
AAAGCTTGCCTTGAGTGCTTCAAGTAGTGTGTGCCCGTCTGTTGTGTGACTCTGGTAACTAGAGATCCCT
CAGACCCTTTTAGTCAGTGTGGAAAATCTCTAGCAGTGGCGCCCGAACAGGGACTTGAAAGCGAAAGGGA
AACCAGAGGAGCTCTCTCGACGCAGGACTCGGCTTGCTGAAGCGCGCACGGCAAGAGGCGAGGGGCGGCG
ACTGGTGAGTACGCCAAAAATTTTGACTAGCGGAGGCTAGAAGGAGAGAGATGGGTGCGAGAGCGTCAGT
ATTAAGCGGGGGAGAATTAGATCGCGATGGGAAAAAATTCGGTTAAGGCCAGGGGGAAAGAAAAAATATA
AATTAAAACATATAGTATGGGCAAGCAGGGAGCTAGAACGATTCGCAGTTAATCCTGGCCTGTTAGAAAC
ATCAGAAGGCTGTAGACAAATACTGGGACAGCTACAACCATCCCTTCAGACAGGATCAGAAGAACTTAGA
TCATTATATAATACAGTAGCAACCCTCTATTGTGTGCATCAAAGGATAGAGATAAAAGACACCAAGGAAG
CTTTAGACAAGATAGAGGAAGAGCAAAACAAAAGTAAGACCACCGCACAGCAAGCGGCCGCTGATCTTCA
GACCTGGAGGAGGAGATATGAGGGACAATTGGAGAAGTGAATTATATAAATATAAAGTAGTAAAAATTGA
ACCATTAGGAGTAGCACCCACCAAGGCAAAGAGAAGAGTGGTGCAGAGAGAAAAAAGAGCAGTGGGAATA
GGAGCTTTGTTCCTTGGGTTCTTGGGAGCAGCAGGAAGCACTATGGGCGCAGCGTCAATGACGCTGACGG
TACAGGCCAGACAATTATTGTCTGGTATAGTGCAGCAGCAGAACAATTTGCTGAGGGCTATTGAGGCGCA
ACAGCATCTGTTGCAACTCACAGTCTGGGGCATCAAGCAGCTCCAGGCAAGAATCCTGGCTGTGGAAAGA
TACCTAAAGGATCAACAGCTCCTGGGGATTTGGGGTTGCTCTGGAAAACTCATTTGCACCACTGCTGTGC
CTTGGAATGCTAGTTGGAGTAATAAATCTCTGGAACAGATTTGGAATCACACGACCTGGATGGAGTGGGA
CAGAGAAATTAACAATTACACAAGCTTAATACACTCCTTAATTGAAGAATCGCAAAACCAGCAAGAAAAG
AATGAACAAGAATTATTGGAATTAGATAAATGGGCAAGTTTGTGGAATTGGTTTAACATAACAAATTGGC
TGTGGTATATAAAATTATTCATAATGATAGTAGGAGGCTTGGTAGGTTTAAGAATAGTTTTTGCTGTACT
TTCTATAGTGAATAGAGTTAGGCAGGGATATTCACCATTATCGTTTCAGACCCACCTCCCAACCCCGAGG
GGACCCGACAGGCCCGAAGGAATAGAAGAAGAAGGTGGAGAGAGAGACAGAGACAGATCCATTCGATTAG
TGAACGGATCGGCACTGCGTGCGCCAATTCTGCAGACAAATGGCAGTATTCATCCACAATTTTAAAAGAA
AAGGGGGGATTGGGGGGTACAGTGCAGGGGAAAGAATAGTAGACATAATAGCAACAGACATACAAACTAA
AGAATTACAAAAACAAATTACAAAAATTCAAAATTTTCGGGTTTATTACAGGGACAGCAGAGATCCAGTT
TGGTTAATTAATAACTTCGTATAGCATACATTATACGAAGTTATTAAAAAAAAAGCACCGACTCGGTGCC
ACTTTTTCAAGTTGATAACGGACTAGCCTTATTTTAACTTGCTATTTCTAGCTCTAAAACATCGCGTGGG
CGTATTCGCACGGTGTTTCGTCCTTTCCACAAGATATATAAAGCCAAGAAATCGAAATACTTTCAAGTTA
CGGTAAGCATATGATAGTCCATTTTAAAACATAATTTTAAAACTGCAAACTACCCAAGAAATTATTACTT
TCTACGTCACGTATTTTGTACTAATATCTTTGTGTTTACAGTCAAATTAATTCCAATTATCTCTCTAACA
GCCTTGTATCGTATATGCAAATATGAAGGAATCATGGGAAATAGGCCCTCTTAATTAATTAACCCGTGTC
GGCTCCAGATCTGGCCTCCGCGCCGGGTTTTGGCGCCTCCCGCGGGCGCCCCCCTCCTCACGGCGAGCGC
TGCCACGTCAGACGAAGGGCGCAGCGAGCGTCCTGATCCTTCCGCCCGGACGCTCAGGACAGCGGCCCGC
TGCTCATAAGACTCGGCCTTAGAACCCCAGTATCAGCAGAAGGACATTTTAGGACGGGACTTGGGTGACT
CTAGGGCACTGGTTTTCTTTCCAGAGAGCGGAACAGGCGAGGAAAAGTAGTCCCTTCTCGGCGATTCTGC
GGAGGGATCTCCGTGGGGCGGTGAACGCCGATGATTATATAAGGACGCGCCGGGTGTGGCACAGCTAGTT
CCGTCGCAGCCGGGATTTGGGTCGCGGTTCTTGTTTGTGGATCGCTGTGATCGTCACTTGGTGAGTAGCG
GGCTGCTGGGCTGGCCGGGGCTTTCGTGGCCGCCGGGCCGCTCGGTGGGACGGAAGCGTGTGGAGAGACC
GCCAAGGGCTGTAGTCTGGGTCCGCGAGCAAGGTTGCCCTGAACTGGGGGTTGGGGGGAGCGCAGCAAAA
TGGCGGCTGTTCCCGAGTCTTGAATGGAAGACGCTTGTGAGGCGGGCTGTGAGGTCGTTGAAACAAGGTG
GGGGGCATGGTGGGCGGCAAGAACCCAAGGTCTTGAGGCCTTCGCTAATGCGGGAAAGCTCTTATTCGGG
TGAGATGGGCTGGGGCACCATCTGGGGACCCTGACGTGAAGTTTGTCACTGACTGGAGAACTCGGTTTGT
CGTCTGTTGCGGGGGCGGCAGTTATGGCGGTGCCGTTGGGCAGTGCACCCGTACCTTTGGGAGCGCGCGC
CCTCGTCGTGTCGTGACGTCACCCGTTCTGTTGGCTTATAATGCAGGGTGGGGCCACCTGCCGGTAGGTG
TGCGGTAGGCTTTTCTCCGTCGCAGGACGCAGGGTTCGGGCCTAGGGTAGGCTCTCCTGAATCGACAGGC
GCCGGACCTCTGGTGAGGGGAGGGATAAGTGAGGCGTCAGTTTCTTTGGTCGGTTTTATGTACCTATCTT
CTTAAGTAGCTGAAGCTCCGGTTTTGAACTATGCGCTCGGGGTTGGCGAGTGTGTTTTGTGAAGTTTTTT
AGGCACCTTTTGAAATGTAATCATTTGGGTCAATATGTAATTTTCAGTGTTAGACTAGTAAATTGTCCGC
TAAATTCTGGCCGTTTTTGGCTTTTTTGTTAGACGAAGCTTGGGCTGCAGGTCGACTCTAGAGCCACCAT
GGACTACAAAGACCATGACGGTGATTATAAAGATCATGACATCGATTACAAGGATGACGATGACAAGATG
GCCCCCAAGAAGAAGAGGAAGGTGGGCCGCGGAATGGACAAGAAGTACTCCATTGGGCTCGCCATCGGCA
CAAACAGCGTCGGCTGGGCCGTCATTACGGACGAGTACAAGGTGCCGAGCAAAAAATTCAAAGTTCTGGG
CAATACCGATCGCCACAGCATAAAGAAGAACCTCATTGGCGCCCTCCTGTTCGACTCCGGGGAAACCGCC
GAAGCCACGCGGCTCAAAAGAACAGCACGGCGCAGATATACCCGCAGAAAGAATCGGATCTGCTACCTGC
AGGAGATCTTTAGTAATGAGATGGCTAAGGTGGATGACTCTTTCTTCCATAGGCTGGAGGAGTCCTTTTT
GGTGGAGGAGGATAAAAAGCACGAGCGCCACCCAATCTTTGGCAATATCGTGGACGAGGTGGCGTACCAT
GAAAAGTACCCAACCATATATCATCTGAGGAAGAAGCTTGTAGACAGTACTGATAAGGCTGACTTGCGGT
TGATCTATCTCGCGCTGGCGCATATGATCAAATTTCGGGGACACTTCCTCATCGAGGGGGACCTGAACCC
AGACAACAGCGATGTCGACAAACTCTTTATCCAACTGGTTCAGACTTACAATCAGCTTTTCGAAGAGAAC
CCGATCAACGCATCCGGAGTTGACGCCAAAGCAATCCTGAGCGCTAGGCTGTCCAAATCCCGGCGGCTCG
AAAACCTCATCGCACAGCTCCCTGGGGAGAAGAAGAACGGCCTGTTTGGTAATCTTATCGCCCTGTCACT
CGGGCTGACCCCCAACTTTAAATCTAACTTCGACCTGGCCGAAGATGCCAAGCTTCAACTGAGCAAAGAC
ACCTACGATGATGATCTCGACAATCTGCTGGCCCAGATCGGCGACCAGTACGCAGACCTTTTTTTGGCGG
CAAAGAACCTGTCAGACGCCATTCTGCTGAGTGATATTCTGCGAGTGAACACGGAGATCACCAAAGCTCC
GCTGAGCGCTAGTATGATCAAGCGCTATGATGAGCACCACCAAGACTTGACTTTGCTGAAGGCCCTTGTC
AGACAGCAACTGCCTGAGAAGTACAAGGAAATTTTCTTCGATCAGTCTAAAAATGGCTACGCCGGATACA
TTGACGGCGGAGCAAGCCAGGAGGAATTTTACAAATTTATTAAGCCCATCTTGGAAAAAATGGACGGCAC
CGAGGAGCTGCTGGTAAAGCTTAACAGAGAAGATCTGTTGCGCAAACAGCGCACTTTCGACAATGGAAGC
ATCCCCCACCAGATTCACCTGGGCGAACTGCACGCTATCCTCAGGCGGCAAGAGGATTTCTACCCCTTTT
TGAAAGATAACAGGGAAAAGATTGAGAAAATCCTCACATTTCGGATACCCTACTATGTAGGCCCCCTCGC
CCGGGGAAATTCCAGATTCGCGTGGATGACTCGCAAATCAGAAGAGACCATCACTCCCTGGAACTTCGAG
GAAGTCGTGGATAAGGGGGCCTCTGCCCAGTCCTTCATCGAAAGGATGACTAACTTTGATAAAAATCTGC
CTAACGAAAAGGTGCTTCCTAAACACTCTCTGCTGTACGAGTACTTCACAGTTTATAACGAGCTCACCAA
GGTCAAATACGTCACAGAAGGGATGAGAAAGCCAGCATTCCTGTCTGGAGAGCAGAAGAAAGCTATCGTG
GACCTCCTCTTCAAGACGAACCGGAAAGTTACCGTGAAACAGCTCAAAGAAGACTATTTCAAAAAGATTG
AATGTTTCGACTCTGTTGAAATCAGCGGAGTGGAGGATCGCTTCAACGCATCCCTGGGAACGTATCACGA
TCTCCTGAAAATCATTAAAGACAAGGACTTCCTGGACAATGAGGAGAACGAGGACATTCTTGAGGACATT
GTCCTCACCCTTACGTTGTTTGAAGATAGGGAGATGATTGAAGAACGCTTGAAAACTTACGCTCATCTCT
TCGACGACAAAGTCATGAAACAGCTCAAGAGGCGCCGATATACAGGATGGGGGCGGCTGTCAAGAAAACT
GATCAATGGGATCCGAGACAAGCAGAGTGGAAAGACAATCCTGGATTTTCTTAAGTCCGATGGATTTGCC
AACCGGAACTTCATGCAGTTGATCCATGATGACTCTCTCACCTTTAAGGAGGACATCCAGAAAGCACAAG
TTTCTGGCCAGGGGGACAGTCTTCACGAGCACATCGCTAATCTTGCAGGTAGCCCAGCTATCAAAAAGGG
AATACTGCAGACCGTTAAGGTCGTGGATGAACTCGTCAAAGTAATGGGAAGGCATAAGCCCGAGAATATC
GTTATCGAGATGGCCCGAGAGAACCAAACTACCCAGAAGGGACAGAAGAACAGTAGGGAAAGGATGAAGA
GGATTGAAGAGGGTATAAAAGAACTGGGGTCCCAAATCCTTAAGGAACACCCAGTTGAAAACACCCAGCT
TCAGAATGAGAAGCTCTACCTGTACTACCTGCAGAACGGCAGGGACATGTACGTGGATCAGGAACTGGAC
ATCAATCGGCTCTCCGACTACGACGTGGATGCCATCGTGCCCCAGTCTTTTCTCAAAGATGATTCTATTG
ATAATAAAGTGTTGACAAGATCCGATAAAAATAGAGGGAAGAGTGATAACGTCCCCTCAGAAGAAGTTGT
CAAGAAAATGAAAAATTATTGGCGGCAGCTGCTGAACGCCAAACTGATCACACAACGGAAGTTCGATAAT
CTGACTAAGGCTGAACGAGGTGGCCTGTCTGAGTTGGATAAAGCCGGCTTCATCAAAAGGCAGCTTGTTG
AGACACGCCAGATCACCAAGCACGTGGCCCAAATTCTCGATTCACGCATGAACACCAAGTACGATGAAAA
TGACAAACTGATTCGAGAGGTGAAAGTTATTACTCTGAAGTCTAAGCTGGTCTCAGATTTCAGAAAGGAC
TTTCAGTTTTATAAGGTGAGAGAGATCAACAATTACCACCATGCGCATGATGCCTACCTGAATGCAGTGG
TAGGCACTGCACTTATCAAAAAATATCCCAAGCTTGAATCTGAATTTGTTTACGGAGACTATAAAGTGTA
CGATGTTAGGAAAATGATCGCAAAGTCTGAGCAGGAAATAGGCAAGGCCACCGCTAAGTACTTCTTTTAC
AGCAATATTATGAATTTTTTCAAGACCGAGATTACACTGGCCAATGGAGAGATTCGGAAGCGACCACTTA
TCGAAACAAACGGAGAAACAGGAGAAATCGTGTGGGACAAGGGTAGGGATTTCGCGACAGTCCGGAAGGT
CCTGTCCATGCCGCAGGTGAACATCGTTAAAAAGACCGAAGTACAGACCGGAGGCTTCTCCAAGGAAAGT
ATCCTCCCGAAAAGGAACAGCGACAAGCTGATCGCACGCAAAAAAGATTGGGACCCCAAGAAATACGGCG
GATTCGATTCTCCTACAGTCGCTTACAGTGTACTGGTTGTGGCCAAAGTGGAGAAAGGGAAGTCTAAAAA
ACTCAAAAGCGTCAAGGAACTGCTGGGCATCACAATCATGGAGCGATCAAGCTTCGAAAAAAACCCCATC
GACTTTCTCGAGGCGAAAGGATATAAAGAGGTCAAAAAAGACCTCATCATTAAGCTTCCCAAGTACTCTC
TCTTTGAGCTTGAAAACGGCCGGAAACGAATGCTCGCTAGTGCGGGCGAGCTGCAGAAAGGTAACGAGCT
GGCACTGCCCTCTAAATACGTTAATTTCTTGTATCTGGCCAGCCACTATGAAAAGCTCAAAGGGTCTCCC
GAAGATAATGAGCAGAAGCAGCTGTTCGTGGAACAACACAAACACTACCTTGATGAGATCATCGAGCAAA
TAAGCGAATTCTCCAAAAGAGTGATCCTCGCCGACGCTAACCTCGATAAGGTGCTTTCTGCTTACAATAA
GCACAGGGATAAGCCCATCAGGGAGCAGGCAGAAAACATTATCCACTTGTTTACTCTGACCAACTTGGGC
GCGCCTGCAGCCTTCAAGTACTTCGACACCACCATAGACAGAAAGCGGTACACCTCTACAAAGGAGGTCC
TGGACGCCACACTGATTCATCAGTCAATTACGGGGCTCTATGAAACAAGAATCGACCTCTCTCAGCTCGG
TGGAGACAGCAGGGCTGACCCCAAGAAGAAGAGGAAGGTGGCTAGCGATGCTAAGTCACTGACTGCCTGG
TCCCGGACACTGGTGACCTTCAAGGATGTGTTTGTGGACTTCACCAGGGAGGAGTGGAAGCTGCTGGACA
CTGCTCAGCAGATCCTGTACAGAAATGTGATGCTGGAGAACTATAAGAACCTGGTTTCCTTGGGTTATCA
GCTTACTAAGCCAGATGTGATCCTCCGGTTGGAGAAGGGAGAAGAGCCCTGGCTGGTGGAGAGAGAAATT
CACCAAGAGACCCATCCTGATTCAGAGACTGCATTTGAAATCAAATCATCAGTTCCGAAAAAGAAACGCA
AAGTTGCTAGCGAGGGCAGAGGAAGTCTTCTAACATGCGGTGACGTGGAGGAGAATCCCGGCCCTGGTAC
CGTGAGCAAGGGCGAGGAGCTGTTCACCGGGGTGGTGCCCATCCTGGTCGAGCTGGACGGCGACGTAAAC
GGCCACAAGTTCAGCGTGTCCGGCGAGGGCGAGGGCGATGCCACCTACGGCAAGCTGACCCTGAAGTTCA
TCTGCACCACCGGCAAGCTGCCCGTGCCCTGGCCCACCCTCGTGACCACCCTGACCTACGGCGTGCAGTG
CTTCAGCCGCTACCCCGACCACATGAAGCAGCACGACTTCTTCAAGTCCGCCATGCCCGAAGGCTACGTC
CAGGAGCGCACCATCTTCTTCAAGGACGACGGCAACTACAAGACCCGCGCCGAGGTGAAGTTCGAGGGCG
ACACCCTGGTGAACCGCATCGAGCTGAAGGGCATCGACTTCAAGGAGGACGGCAACATCCTGGGGCACAA
GCTGGAGTACAACTACAACAGCCACAACGTCTATATCATGGCCGACAAGCAGAAGAACGGCATCAAGGTG
AACTTCAAGATCCGCCACAACATCGAGGACGGCAGCGTGCAGCTCGCCGACCACTACCAGCAGAACACCC
CCATCGGCGACGGCCCCGTGCTGCTGCCCGACAACCACTACCTGAGCACCCAGTCCGCCCTGAGCAAAGA
CCCCAACGAGAAGCGCGATCACATGGTCCTGCTGGAGTTCGTGACCGCCGCCGGGATCACTCTCGGCATG
GACGAGCTGTACAAGACCGGTTGATAATAGATAACTTCGTATAGCATACATTATACGAAGTTATGAATTC
GATATCAAGCTTATCGATAATCAACCTCTGGATTACAAAATTTGTGAAAGATTGACTGGTATTCTTAACT
ATGTTGCTCCTTTTACGCTATGTGGATACGCTGCTTTAATGCCTTTGTATCATGCTATTGCTTCCCGTAT
GGCTTTCATTTTCTCCTCCTTGTATAAATCCTGGTTGCTGTCTCTTTATGAGGAGTTGTGGCCCGTTGTC
AGGCAACGTGGCGTGGTGTGCACTGTGTTTGCTGACGCAACCCCCACTGGTTGGGGCATTGCCACCACCT
GTCAGCTCCTTTCCGGGACTTTCGCTTTCCCCCTCCCTATTGCCACGGCGGAACTCATCGCCGCCTGCCT
TGCCCGCTGCTGGACAGGGGCTCGGCTGTTGGGCACTGACAATTCCGTGGTGTTGTCGGGGAAATCATCG
TCCTTTCCTTGGCTGCTCGCCTGTGTTGCCACCTGGATTCTGCGCGGGACGTCCTTCTGCTACGTCCCTT
CGGCCCTCAATCCAGCGGACCTTCCTTCCCGCGGCCTGCTGCCGGCTCTGCGGCCTCTTCCGCGTCTTCG
CCTTCGCCCTCAGACGAGTCGGATCTCCCTTTGGGCCGCCTCCCCGCATCGATACCGTCGACCTCGAGAC
CTAGAAAAACATGGAGCAATCACAAGTAGCAATACAGCAGCTACCAATGCTGATTGTGCCTGGCTAGAAG
CACAAGAGGAGGAGGAGGTGGGTTTTCCAGTCACACCTCAGGTACCTTTAAGACCAATGACTTACAAGGC
AGCTGTAGATCTTAGCCACTTTTTAAAAGAAAAGGGGGGACTGGAAGGGCTAATTCACTCCCAACGAAGA
CAAGATATCCTTGATCTGTGGATCTACCACACACAAGGCTACTTCCCTGATTGGCAGAACTACACACCAG
GGCCAGGGATCAGATATCCACTGACCTTTGGATGGTGCTACAAGCTAGTACCAGTTGAGCAAGAGAAGGT
AGAAGAAGCCAATGAAGGAGAGAACACCCGCTTGTTACACCCTGTGAGCCTGCATGGGATGGATGACCCG
GAGAGAGAAGTATTAGAGTGGAGGTTTGACAGCCGCCTAGCATTTCATCACATGGCCCGAGAGCTGCATC
CGGACTGTACTGGGTCTCTCTGGTTAGACCAGATCTGAGCCTGGGAGCTCTCTGGCTAACTAGGGAACCC
ACTGCTTAAGCCTCAATAAAGCTTGCCTTGAGTGCTTCAAGTAGTGTGTGCCCGTCTGTTGTGTGACTCT
GGTAACTAGAGATCCCTCAGACCCTTTTAGTCAGTGTGGAAAATCTCTAGCAGGGCCCGTTTAAACCCGC
TGATCAGCCTCGACTGTGCCTTCTAGTTGCCAGCCATCTGTTGTTTGCCCCTCCCCCGTGCCTTCCTTGA
CCCTGGAAGGTGCCACTCCCACTGTCCTTTCCTAATAAAATGAGGAAATTGCATCGCATTGTCTGAGTAG
GTGTCATTCTATTCTGGGGGGTGGGGTGGGGCAGGACAGCAAGGGGGAGGATTGGGAAGACAATAGCAGG
CATGCTGGGGATGCGGTGGGCTCTATGGCTTCTGAGGCGGAAAGAACCAGCTGGGGCTCTAGGGGGTATC
CCC
[124 nt withheld, positions 11274-11397]
C
[91 nt withheld, positions 11399-11489]
A
[49 nt withheld, positions 11491-11539]
CCTTTGACGTTGGAGTCCACGTTCTTT
[37 nt withheld, positions 11567-11603]
ACCCTATCTCGGTCTATTCTTTTGATTTATAAGGGATTTTGCCGATTTCGGCCTATTGGTTAAAAAATGA
GCTGATTTAACAAAAATTTAACGCGAATTAATTCTGTGGAATGTGTGTCAGTTAGGGTGTGGAAAGTCCC
CAGGCTCCCCAGCAGGCAGAAGTATGCAAAGCATGCATCTCAATTAGTCAGCAACCAGGTGTGGAAAGTC
CCCAGGCTCCCCAGCAGGCAGAAGTATGCAAAGCATGCATCTCAATTAGTCAGCAACCATAGTCCCGCCC
CTAACTCCGCCCATCCCGCCCCTAACTCCGCCCAGTTCCGCCCATTCTCCGCCCCATGGCTGACTAATTT
TTTTTATTTATGCAGAGGCCGAGGCCGCCTCTGCCTCTGAGCTATTCCAGAAGTAGTGAGGAGGCTTTTT
TGGAGGCCTAGGCTTTTGCAAAAAGCTCCCGGGAGCTTGTATATCCATTTTCGGATCTGATCAGCACGTG
TTGACAATTAATCATCGGCATAGTATATCGGCATAGTATAATACGACAAGGTGAGGAACTAAACCATGGC
CAAGTTGACCAGTGCCGTTCCGGTGCTCACCGCGCGCGACGTCGCCGGAGCGGTCGAGTTCTGGACCGAC
CGGCTCGGGTTCTCCCGGGACTTCGTGGAGGACGACTTCGCCGGTGTGGTCCGGGACGACGTGACCCTGT
TCATCAGCGCGGTCCAGGACCAGGTGGTGCCGGACAACACCCTGGCCTGGGTGTGGGTGCGCGGCCTGGA
CGAGCTGTACGCCGAGTGGTCGGAGGTCGTGTCCACGAACTTCCGGGACGCCTCCGGGCCGGCCATGACC
GAGATCGGCGAGCAGCCGTGGGGGCGGGAGTTCGCCCTGCGCGACCCGGCCGGCAACTGCGTGCACTTCG
TGGCCGAGGAGCAGGACTGACACGTGCTACGAGATTTCGATTCCACCGCCGCCTTCTATGAAAGGTTGGG
CTTCGGAATCGTTTTCCGGGACGCCGGCTGGATGATCCTCCAGCGCGGGGATCTCATGCTGGAGTTCTTC
GCCCACCCCAACTTGTTTATTGCAGCTTATAATGGTTACAAATAAAGCAATAGCATCACAAATTTCACAA
ATAAAGCATTTTTTTCACTGCATTCTAGTTGTGGTTTGTCCAAACTCATCAATGTATCTTATCATGTCTG
TATACCGTCGACCTCTAGCTAGAGCTTGGCGTAATCATGGTCATAGCTGTTTCCTGTGTGAAATTGTTAT
CCGCTCACAATTCCACACAACATACGAGCCGGAAGCATAAAGTGTAAAGCCTGGGGTGCCTAATGAGTGA
GCTAACTCACATTAATTGCGTTGCGCTCACTGCCCGCTTTCCAGTCGGGAAACCTGTCGTGCCAGCTGCA
TTAATGAATCGGCCAACGCGCGGGGAGAGGCGGTTTGCGTATTGGGCGCTCTTCCGCTTCCTCGCTCACT
GACTCGCTGCGCTCGGTCGTTCGGCTGCGGCGAGCGGTATCAGCTCACTCAAAGGCGGTAATACGGTTAT
CCACAGAATCAGGGGATAACGCAGGAAAGAACATGTGAGCAAAAGGCCAGCAAAAGGCCAGGAACCGTAA
AAAGGCCGCGTTGCTGGCGTTTTTCCATAGGCTCCGCCCCCCTGACGAGCATCACAAAAATCGACGCTCA
AGTCAGAGGTGGCGAAACCCGACAGGACTATAAAGATACCAGGCGTTTCCCCCTGGAAGCTCCCTCGTGC
GCTCTCCTGTTCCGACCCTGCCGCTTACCGGATACCTGTCCGCCTTTCTCCCTTCGGGAAGCGTGGCGCT
TTCTCATAGCTCACGCTGTAGGTATCTCAGTTCGGTGTAGGTCGTTCGCTCCAAGCTGGGCTGTGTGCAC
GAACCCCCCGTTCAGCCCGACCGCTGCGCCTTATCCGGTAACTATCGTCTTGAGTCCAACCCGGTAAGAC
ACGACTTATCGCCACTGGCAGCAGCCACTGGTAACAGGATTAGCAGAGCGAGGTATGTAGGCGGTGCTAC
AGAGTTCTTGAAGTGGTGGCCTAACTACGGCTACACTAGAAGAACAGTATTTGGTATCTGCGCTCTGCTG
AAGCCAGTTACCTTCGGAAAAAGAGTTGGTAGCTCTTGATCCGGCAAACAAACCACCGCTGGTAGCGGTG
GTTTTTTTGTTTGCAAGCAGCAGATTACGCGCAGAAAAAAAGGATCTCAAGAAGATCCTTTGATCTTTTC
TACGGGGTCTGACGCTCAGTGGAACGAAAACTCACGTTAAGGGATTTTGGTCATGAGATTATCAAAAAGG
ATCTTCACCTAGATCCTTTTAAATTAAAAATGAAGTTTTAAATCAATCTAAAGTATATATGAGTAAACTT
GGTCTGACAGTTACCAATGCTTAATCAGTGAGGCACCTATCTCAGCGATCTGTCTATTTCGTTCATCCAT
AGTTGCCTGACTCCCCGTCGTGTAGATAACTACGATACGGGAGGGCTTACCATCTGGCCCCAGTGCTGCA
ATGATACCGCGAGACCCACGCTCACCGGCTCCAGATTTATCAGCAATAAACCAGCCAGCCGGAAGGGCCG
AGCGCAGAAGTGGTCCTGCAACTTTATCCGCCTCCATCCAGTCTATTAATTGTTGCCGGGAAGCTAGAGT
AAGTAGTTCGCCAGTTAATAGTTTGCGCAACGTTGTTGCCATTGCTACAGGCATCGTGGTGTCACGCTCG
TCGTTTGGTATGGCTTCATTCAGCTCCGGTTCCCAACGATCAAGGCGAGTTACATGATCCCCCATGTTGT
GCAAAAAAGCGGTTAGCTCCTTCGGTCCTCCGATCGTTGTCAGAAGTAAGTTGGCCGCAGTGTTATCACT
CATGGTTATGGCAGCACTGCATAATTCTCTTACTGTCATGCCATCCGTAAGATGCTTTTCTGTGACTGGT
GAGTACTCAACCAAGTCATTCTGAGAATAGTGTATGCGGCGACCGAGTTGCTCTTGCCCGGCGTCAATAC
GGGATAATACCGCGCCACATAGCAGAACTTTAAAAGTGCTCATCATTGGAAAACGTTCTTCGGGGCGAAA
ACTCTCAAGGATCTTACCGCTGTTGAGATCCAGTTCGATGTAACCCACTCGTGCACCCAACTGATCTTCA
GCATCTTTTACTTTCACCAGCGTTTCTGGGTGAGCAAAAACAGGAAGGCAAAATGCCGCAAAAAAGGGAA
TAAGGGCGACACGGAAATGTTGAATACTCATACTCTTCCTTTTTCAATATTATTGAAGCATTTATCAGGG
TTATTGTCTCATGAGCGGATACATATTTGAATGTATTTAGAAAAATAAACAAATAGGGGTTCCGCGCACA
TTTCCCCGAAAAGTGCCACCTGAC
